>Addgene plasmid #73382 | pCMV-Myc-XPLN (delta)N (aa1-117 deleted) | addgene partial sequence | sequence record 142529 | LNCX 5'-AGCTCGTTTAGTGAACCGTCAGATC-3'
TTTTGACCTCCATAGAAGACACCGGGACCGATCCAGCCTCCGGACTCTAGAGGATCCGGTACTAGAGGAA
CTGAAAAACCAGAAAGTTAACTGGTAAGTTTAGTCTTTTTGTCTTTTATTTCAGGTCCCGGATCCGGTGG
TGGTGCAAATCAAAGAACTGCTCCTCAGTGGATGTTGCCTTTACTTCTAGGCCTGTACGGAAGTGTTACT
TCTGCTCTAAAAGCTGCGGAATTGTACCCGCGGGCCCACCATGGCATCAATGCAGAAGCTGATCTCAGAG
GAGGACCTGCTTATGGCCATGGATATCCCGGGATGGAGGCCCGAATTCATGACATCCAAGGAAATCAAAC
GTCAGGAGGCGATCTTTGAGCTTTCCCAAGGAGAAGAAGACTTGATAGAAGACTTGAAATTAGCAAAAAA
GGCCTATCATGACCCCATGCTGAAACTCTCCATAATGACAGAACAAGAGTTGAATCAAATTTTTGGAACA
CTGGACTCTCTAATTCCTCTACATGAAGAGCTCCTTAGTCAGCTTCGAGATGTTAGGAAGCCTGATGGCT
CGACTGAACATGTTGGTCCCATCCTCGTGGGCTGGCTCCCTTGCCTCA
