>Addgene plasmid #73382 | pCMV-Myc-XPLN (delta)N (aa1-117 deleted) | addgene partial sequence | sequence record 142530 | EBV-rev 5'-GTGGTTTGTCCAAACTCATC-3'
CCGCGGCCGCGGTACCTCGAGAGATCTCGGTCGACCGAATTCTCAGACGTTACTTTCACCGTGCCTGCTG
TTTCCACAGGAAGAGTCTGTCTGTTCCATGCGCTCACAGTCGAGGCTGACCTCACTCGTGTCCATACTAC
AGTCTGACTCACTGTCCGATTGGTCCATCTGCTCAAGTTTTGTTTCTCCCTGTAGCTCTCTGCTCCCGGT
GGTGGGATTTAGGAACGATCCCTCGGAGTCAAGCACCCCAGCTTGCCCGGCAGCACACAAAACTGTTTCT
TTGGCTTGACGAATACAGTTAAGCCACTGCTGTTTGTTGAAAGTGTCATTGGCTTGTAGCGAGTGGGTCT
GACTTTGGGATCCATTTTTGAAACTGACTCTGAAGAAGTTTTTAATTCTCTCATTGTTGCTGAATGCCCC
TCGCAGGGAGCCACCCAGCCTCACTTCTCCATCCTGGAGGTCTTCCAGCAGGAGGTCTTTCACGGGGATT
GGCTGACGGTACAGCTGGTAGCAAAGCTGCTCATTGTGGGTGACGGCTCGAGTGATCACAAGCACTTCTT
GGAACAGGAAAACATGCAGTTTCACGCCCCGATTGTTCTTCAGTTCACCATGACAACACAAGACTCGAGA
GCTGTCGATCAGGGAGTCTTTCTGGCCTTCTTCCAAGTAAAGAAGCCGCTCTTTATAATAGCGGCATTCA
GATTCACCAGTCTTGGTGTTGATTTCTGCCACAATTCCCTGAATGATATTTATAGCTTCTTCCAAGTGCT
GCTGATCTGGATTATCATTTGGTGTGTGCCTCAAGATTTCTCGGAGAAGCAGA
