[The description below was written by a language model from this plasmid's Addgene catalogue record.]
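Description:
pCMV-Myc-XPLN (delta)N (aa1-117 deleted) is a mammalian expression plasmid built on the pCMV-Myc backbone. It is propagated in E. coli under ampicillin selection; the record lists the copy number as unknown and does not describe the origin of replication or any marker for selection in mammalian cells, so it is best regarded as a vector for transient transfection unless other information is available. No feature table accompanies the entry, so details such as the polyadenylation signal and the exact cloning junctions are not documented, and the cloning method is also recorded as unknown.

The insert is a truncated form of human ARHGEF3, also known as XPLN (alternative names GEF3 and STA3), a guanine nucleotide exchange factor for Rho family GTPases. The first 117 amino acids of the protein have been removed, leaving the remainder of the coding sequence. Transcription is driven by the CMV promoter, a strong constitutive promoter in most mammalian cell lines, and the backbone supplies an N-terminal Myc epitope tag fused in frame to the truncated protein, which allows detection by immunoblotting or immunofluorescence and recovery by immunoprecipitation with anti-Myc antibodies.

The construct originates from work identifying XPLN as an endogenous inhibitor of mTORC2. As an N-terminal deletion mutant, it is suited to domain-mapping experiments, where it can be compared with full-length tagged XPLN to test whether the N-terminal region is needed for a given interaction or activity. The record itself does not state what the deletion does to function.
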