Addgene plasmid #73382: pCMV-Myc-XPLN (delta)N (aa1-117 deleted)
Purpose: Expresses myc tagged XPLN in mammalian cells with deletion of N-terminal amino acids 1-117
Depositing lab: Jie Chen. Depositing organization: University of Illinois at Urbana-Champaign. Publication: XPLN is an endogenous inhibitor of mTORC2. Khanna N, Fang Y, Yoon MS, Chen J. Proc Natl Acad Sci U S A. 2013 Oct 1;110(40):15979-84. doi: 10.1073/pnas.1310434110. Epub 2013 Sep 16. PubMed 24043828.
Backbone
  Vector backbone: pCMV-Myc
  Vector type: Mammalian Expression
Growth in bacteria
  Bacterial resistance: Ampicillin, 100 μg/mL
  Growth temperature: 37°C
  Growth strain: DH5alpha
  Copy number: Unknown
Gene/Insert
  Gene/Insert name: arhgef3 (alt name: XPLN)
  Species: H. sapiens (human)
  Mutation: Deleted N-terminal 1-117 aa from XPLN protein
  Entrez Gene: ARHGEF3 (a.k.a. GEF3, STA3, XPLN)
  Promoter: CMV
  Tag / fusion protein: Myc (QKLISEEDL) (N terminal on backbone)
  Cloning method: Unknown
  Sequencing primers: 5′ CMV-F; 3′ EBV-rev
Terms and licenses: Academic/Nonprofit Terms; Industry Terms: Not Available to Industry
How to cite: pCMV-Myc-XPLN (delta)N (aa1-117 deleted) was a gift from Jie Chen (Addgene plasmid # 73382 ; http://n2t.net/addgene:73382 ; RRID:Addgene_73382)
